>Addgene plasmid #224191 | AiP15049 - pAAV-AiE1425m-minBG-SYFP2-P2A-3XFLAG-10aa-H2B-WPRE3-BGHpA (Alias: CN5049) | addgene full sequence | sequence record 446777 | Addgene NGS Result
CCTGCAGGCAGCTGCGCGCTCGCTCGCTCACTGAGGCCGCCCGGGCGTCGGGCGACCTTTGGTCGCCCGG
CCTCAGTGAGCGAGCGAGCGCGCAGAGAGGGAGTGGCCAACTCCATCACTAGGGGTTCCTGCGGCCGCAC
GCGTCCTAGAACCAGTTTCCAAGTCACCCCCAGCAAATCTGCACCTCCAGATTACAAGCCTGCCCCCAGA
CACTTCACTTCCTAACAACCACCAGTACCTCCAGATTATAAGCCTGCCCCCAGACACTTCACTTCCTAAC
AACCACCAGTCAAGAGGAAATCAGAAGTCAAGTTTGTGGTTTGGCTCTCAGCACCAGTCAATTATGTTAA
AGGCTATAATGGCCCTGCCATCAAATGTTTGTCAGGCTAGATACCCCCTTCTTGCTTCTATAAATGCTTG
ACTAAAATTCTTAGCCTCTCTGTCATTGGACTAGCCAGATCTTAGCCTATAATACACACTGATAAAATAC
CTAATTAAGTACCCAGAACACACTTTTCAGTTTGCTGACATCTGCAGTTAGTGGAGGTCTTCTGTTAGCA
TAGAAAGCACTAAAAATTCACGATGTGACCCATTTCAGAACTTACTGAGATAAATACATTTGATTATCTT
ATTCACCTCCTGTGAATCAAGACATTTAGTAACATAAAACTCTGGCAATTCGTGGAGAAATACGGAAAAT
AACTGCTGGCTGGTTGCTTCTAGCATTTTTAGATAAATTAACAAAGAAAAAACTGAGCCCCATGATAAAA
TTAAGTAATCCCATGATACAGTGTAAAAGGGGGAAAATGAACTTGGTGATATAATCAACAGGATCCAGGT
GCAGATAAATAGTCTAAATGTTTCTAAGTGTGCCCTAGAAAATAAAATTCTTTCCATCAGCTATGGAGCT
CAAGTTCAGGAAAATCAAAGACCTTACTATAATTTTGGATGAATTACAATGAAAATTGAAGTCTCAGCCT
CAAAAGGGAGCTCGGGCTGGGCATAAAAGTCAGGGCAGAGCCATCTATTGCTTACATTTGCTTCTGGGAT
CCAGATCTTTCGAAGCTAGCGCTACCGGTCGCCACCATGGTCTCCAAGGGCGAGGAGCTGTTCACCGGGG
TGGTGCCCATCCTGGTCGAGCTGGACGGCGATGTCAACGGCCACAAGTTCAGCGTGTCCGGCGAGGGCGA
GGGCGATGCCACCTACGGCAAGCTGACCCTGAAGCTGATCTGCACCACCGGCAAGCTGCCCGTGCCCTGG
CCCACCCTCGTGACCACCCTGGGCTACGGCGTGCAGTGCTTCGCCCGCTACCCCGACCACATGAAGCAGC
ACGACTTCTTCAAGTCCGCCATGCCCGAAGGCTACGTCCAGGAGCGCACCATCTTCTTCAAAGACGACGG
CAACTACAAGACCCGCGCCGAGGTGAAGTTCGAGGGCGACACCCTGGTGAACCGCATCGAGCTGAAGGGC
ATCGACTTCAAGGAGGACGGCAACATCCTGGGGCACAAGCTGGAGTACAACTACAACAGCCACAACGTCT
ATATCACCGCCGACAAGCAGAAGAACGGCATCAAGGCCAACTTCAAGATCCGCCACAACATCGAGGACGG
CGGCGTGCAGCTCGCCGACCACTACCAGCAGAACACCCCCATCGGCGACGGCCCCGTGCTGCTGCCCGAC
AACCACTACCTGAGCTACCAGTCCAAGCTGAGCAAAGACCCCAACGAGAAGCGCGATCACATGGTCCTGC
TGGAGTTCGTGACCGCCGCCGGGATCACTCTCGGCATGGACGAGCTGTACAAGGGCTCTGGTGCTACCAA
CTTCTCACTGTTGAAACAGGCAGGGGATGTAGAGGAGAATCCAGGGCCTGGTGCTAGTGGAGACTACAAA
GACCATGACGGAGATTATAAAGATCATGACATCGATTACAAGGATGACGATGACAAGTCCGGACTCAGAT
CTGGAGGCTCCGGAGGCCCAGAGCCAGCGAAGTCTGCTCCCGCCCCGAAAAAGGGCTCCAAGAAGGCGGT
GACTAAGGCGCAGAAGAAAGGCGGCAAGAAGCGCAAGCGCAGCCGCAAGGAGAGCTATTCCATCTATGTG
TATAAGGTTCTGAAGCAGGTCCACCCTGACACCGGCATTTCGTCCAAGGCCATGGGCATCATGAACTCGT
TTGTGAACGACATTTTCGAGCGCATCGCAGGTGAGGCTTCCCGCCTGGCGCATTACAACAAGCGCTCGAC
CATCACCTCCAGGGAGATCCAGACGGCCGTGCGCCTGCTGCTGCCTGGGGAGTTGGCCAAGCACGCCGTG
TCCGAGGGTACTAAGGCCATCACCAAGTACACCAGCGCTAAGTAATGAGGCGCGCCGCGGCCGCGAATTC
GATATCATAATCAACCTCTGGATTACAAAATTTGTGAAAGATTGACTGGTATTCTTAACTATGTTGCTCC
TTTTACGCTATGTGGATACGCTGCTTTAATGCCTTTGTATCATGCTATTGCTTCCCGTATGGCTTTCATT
TTCTCCTCCTTGTATAAATCCTGGTTAGTTCTTGCCACGGCGGAACTCATCGCCGCCTGCCTTGCCCGCT
GCTGGACAGGGGCTCGGCTGTTGGGCACTGACAATTCCGTGGCTCGAGAGATCTTCGACTGTGCCTTCTA
GTTGCCAGCCATCTGTTGTTTGCCCCTCCCCCGTGCCTTCCTTGACCCTGGAAGGTGCCACTCCCACTGT
CCTTTCCTAATAAAATGAGGAAATTGCATCGCATTGTCTGAGTAGGTGTCATTCTATTCTGGGGGGTGGG
GTGGGGCAGGACAGCAAGGGGGAGGATTGGGAAGACAATAGCAGGCATGAGATCTCACGTGCGGACCGAG
CGGCCGCAGGAACCCCTAGTGATGGAGTTGGCCACTCCCTCTCTGCGCGCTCGCTCGCTCACTGAGGCCG
GGCGACCAAAGGTCGCCCGACGCCCGGGCTTTGCCCGGGCGGCCTCAGTGAGCGAGCGAGCGCGCAGCTG
CCTGCAGGGGCGCCTATCAGCACACAATTGCCCATTATACGCGCGTATAATGGACTATTGTGTGCTGATA
TGATGCGGTATTTTCTCCTTACGCATCTGTGCGGTATTTCACACCGCATA
[95 nt withheld, positions 3131-3225]
T
[46 nt withheld, positions 3227-3272]
C
[141 nt withheld, positions 3274-3414]
CCTTTGACGTTGGAGTCCACGTTCTTT
[37 nt withheld, positions 3442-3478]
ACTCTATCTCGGGCTATTCTTTTGATTTATAAGGGATTTTGCCGATTTCGGTCTATTGGTTAAAAAATGA
GCTGATTTAACAAAAATTTAACGCGAATTTTAACAAAATATTAACGTTTACAATTTTATGGTGCACTCTC
AGTACAATCTGCTCTGATGCCGCATAGTTAAGCCAGCCCCGACACCCGCCAACACCCGCTGACGCGCCCT
GACGGGCTTGTCTGCTCCCGGCATCCGCTTACAGACAAGCTGTGACCGTCTCCGGGAGCTGCATGTGTCA
GAGGTTTTCACCGTCATCACCGAAACGCGCGAGACGAAAGGGCCTCGTGATACGCCTATTTTTATAGGTT
AATGTCATGATAATAATGGTTTCTTAGACGTCAGGTGGCACTTTTCGGGGAAATGTGCGCGGAACCCCTA
TTTGTTTATTTTTCTAAATACATTCAAATATGTATCCGCTCATGAGACAATAACCCTGATAAATGCTTCA
ATAATATTGAAAAAGGAAGAGTATGAGTATTCAACATTTCCGTGTCGCCCTTATTCCCTTTTTTGCGGCA
TTTTGCCTTCCTGTTTTTGCTCACCCAGAAACGCTGGTGAAAGTAAAAGATGCTGAAGATCAGTTGGGTG
CACGAGTGGGTTACATCGAACTGGATCTCAACAGCGGTAAGATCCTTGAGAGTTTTCGCCCCGAAGAACG
TTTTCCAATGATGAGCACTTTTAAAGTTCTGCTATGTGGCGCGGTATTATCCCGTATTGACGCCGGGCAA
GAGCAACTCGGTCGCCGCATACACTATTCTCAGAATGACTTGGTTGAGTACTCACCAGTCACAGAAAAGC
ATCTTACGGATGGCATGACAGTAAGAGAATTATGCAGTGCTGCCATAACCATGAGTGATAACACTGCGGC
CAACTTACTTCTGACAACGATCGGAGGACCGAAGGAGCTAACCGCTTTTTTGCACAACATGGGGGATCAT
GTAACTCGCCTTGATCGTTGGGAACCGGAGCTGAATGAAGCCATACCAAACGACGAGCGTGACACCACGA
TGCCTGTAGCAATGGCAACAACGTTGCGCAAACTATTAACTGGCGAACTACTTACTCTAGCTTCCCGGCA
ACAATTAATAGACTGGATGGAGGCGGATAAAGTTGCAGGACCACTTCTGCGCTCGGCCCTTCCGGCTGGC
TGGTTTATTGCTGATAAATCTGGAGCCGGTGAGCGTGGGTCTCGCGGTATCATTGCAGCACTGGGGCCAG
ATGGTAAGCCCTCCCGTATCGTAGTTATCTACACGACGGGGAGTCAGGCAACTATGGATGAACGAAATAG
ACAGATCGCTGAGATAGGTGCCTCACTGATTAAGCATTGGTAACTGTCAGACCAAGTTTACTCATATATA
CTTTAGATTGATTTAAAACTTCATTTTTAATTTAAAAGGATCTAGGTGAAGATCCTTTTTGATAATCTCA
TGACCAAAATCCCTTAACGTGAGTTTTCGTTCCACTGAGCGTCAGACCCCGTAGAAAAGATCAAAGGATC
TTCTTGAGATCCTTTTTTTCTGCGCGTAATCTGCTGCTTGCAAACAAAAAAACCACCGCTACCAGCGGTG
GTTTGTTTGCCGGATCAAGAGCTACCAACTCTTTTTCCGAAGGTAACTGGCTTCAGCAGAGCGCAGATAC
CAAATACTGTTCTTCTAGTGTAGCCGTAGTTAGGCCACCACTTCAAGAACTCTGTAGCACCGCCTACATA
CCTCGCTCTGCTAATCCTGTTACCAGTGGCTGCTGCCAGTGGCGATAAGTCGTGTCTTACCGGGTTGGAC
TCAAGACGATAGTTACCGGATAAGGCGCAGCGGTCGGGCTGAACGGGGGGTTCGTGCACACAGCCCAGCT
TGGAGCGAACGACCTACACCGAACTGAGATACCTACAGCGTGAGCTATGAGAAAGCGCCACGCTTCCCGA
AGGGAGAAAGGCGGACAGGTATCCGGTAAGCGGCAGGGTCGGAACAGGAGAGCGCACGAGGGAGCTTCCA
GGGGGAAACGCCTGGTATCTTTATAGTCCTGTCGGGTTTCGCCACCTCTGACTTGAGCGTCGATTTTTGT
GATGCTCGTCAGGGGGGCGGAGCCTATGGAAAAACGCCAGCAACGCGGCCTTTTTACGGTTCCTGGCCTT
TTGCTGGCCTTTTGCTCATATCAGCACACAATTGCCCATTATACGCGCGTATAATGGACTATTGTGTGCT
GATAACATGT
Features (pLannotate 1.2.2; 20 found; start..end, strand, type, name):
     12..39      +  repeat_region  AAV2 ITR (fragment): inverted terminal repeat of adeno-associated virus serotype 2 inverted
     68..95      +  repeat_region  AAV2 ITR (fragment): inverted terminal repeat of adeno-associated virus serotype 2 inverted
   1087..1803    +  CDS            SYFP2: SYFP2 is a basic (constitutively fluorescent) yellow fluorescent protein published in 2006, derived from Aequorea victoria. It is reported to be a very rapidly-maturing monomer with moderate acid sensitivity.
   1882..1947    +  CDS            3xFLAG: three tandem FLAG® epitope tags, followed by an enterokinase cleavage site
   1978..2355    +  CDS            H2B: human histone H2B; HIST1H2BJ
   2389..2546    +  misc_feature   WPRE (fragment): woodchuck hepatitis virus posttranscriptional regulatory element
   2552..2632    +  misc_feature   WPRE (fragment): woodchuck hepatitis virus posttranscriptional regulatory element
   2649..2760    +  polyA_signal   bGH poly(A) signal: bovine growth hormone polyadenylation signal
   2878..3018    +  repeat_region  AAV2 ITR: inverted terminal repeat of adeno-associated virus serotype 2 inverted
   3025..3052    +  misc_feature   telR: telR; telomeric sequence from coliphage N15
   3053..3080    +  misc_feature   telL: telL; telomeric sequence from coliphage N15
   3081..3130    -  misc_feature   bom (fragment): basis of mobility region from pBR322
   3149..3604    +  rep_origin     f1 ori (sequence partly withheld): f1 bacteriophage origin of replication; arrow indicates direction of (+) strand synthesis
   3605..3654    -  misc_feature   bom (fragment): basis of mobility region from pBR322
   3756..3791    -  CDS            rop (fragment): Rop protein, which maintains plasmids at low copy number; rop
   3886..3990    +  promoter       AmpR promoter: bla
   3991..4851    +  CDS            AmpR: β-lactamase; bla; confers resistance to ampicillin, carbenicillin, and related antibiotics
   5022..5610    +  rep_origin     ori: high-copy-number ColE1/pMB1/pBR322/pUC origin of replication
   5667..5694    +  misc_feature   telR: telR; telomeric sequence from coliphage N15
   5695..5722    +  misc_feature   telL: telL; telomeric sequence from coliphage N15
