[The description below was written by a language model from this plasmid's Addgene catalogue record and pLannotate feature annotations shown in this document.]
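Description:
AiP15049 - pAAV-AiE1425m-minBG-SYFP2-P2A-3XFLAG-10aa-H2B-WPRE3-BGHpA (alias CN5049) is a recombinant AAV transfer plasmid of about 5.7 kb, built to report the activity of a cell-type-targeting enhancer in the brain. The expression cassette lies between AAV2 inverted terminal repeats, which allow the intervening DNA to be replicated and packaged into AAV particles when helper functions are supplied. The annotation finds one complete ITR downstream of the cassette and only short fragments of the upstream one. The bacterial backbone carries a high-copy ColE1/pUC-type origin, an f1 phage origin, and a β-lactamase gene with its own promoter for ampicillin selection. Short telR/telL matches to coliphage N15 and small bom and rop fragments are also annotated in the backbone. The record lists a recombination-limiting host strain, consistent with the instability of ITR repeats.

According to the construct name and stated purpose, transcription is driven by the enhancer AiE1425m coupled to a minimal beta-globin promoter (minBG). Neither element was recognised by the automated annotation, but they presumably occupy the unannotated region upstream of the first coding sequence. The enhancer was designed to direct expression to striatal Sst_Chodl neurons. The payload is a bicistronic synthetic open reading frame: the monomeric yellow fluorescent protein SYFP2, a P2A self-cleaving peptide, then a 3xFLAG epitope joined by a 10-amino-acid linker to human histone H2B. This should yield free SYFP2 that fills the cell, plus a separate FLAG-tagged histone localised to chromatin, giving a nuclear tag detectable with anti-FLAG antibodies. A shortened WPRE (WPRE3, annotated as two fragments) boosts transcript stability and expression, and a bovine growth hormone polyadenylation signal ends the message. The plasmid belongs to an enhancer AAV toolbox for accessing striatal cell types.
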