Addgene plasmid #224191: AiP15049 - pAAV-AiE1425m-minBG-SYFP2-P2A-3XFLAG-10aa-H2B-WPRE3-BGHpA (Alias: CN5049)
Purpose: AiE1425m is an enhancer sequence, designed to drive AAV-mediated transgene expression in striatal Sst_Chodl neurons
Depositing lab: Allen Institute for Brain Science & Jonathan Ting. Depositing organization: Allen Institute. Publication: Enhancer AAV toolbox for accessing and perturbing striatal cell types and circuits. Hunker AC, Wirthlin ME, Gill G, Johansen NJ, Hooper M, Omstead V, Vargas S, Lerma MN, Taskin N, Weed N, Laird WD, Bishaw YM, Bendrick JL, Gore BB, Ben-Simon Y, Opitz-Araya X, Martinez RA, Way SW, Thyagarajan B, Otto S, Sanchez REA, Alexander JR, Amaya A, Amster A, Arbuckle J, Ayala A, Baker PM, Barcelli T, Barta S, Bertagnolli D, Bielstein C, Bishwakarma P, Bowlus J, Boyer G, Brouner K, Casian B, Casper T, Chakka AB, Chakrabarty R, Chong P, Clark M, Colbert K, Daniel S, Dawe T, Departee M, DiValentin P, Donadio NP, Dotson NI, Dwivedi D, Egdorf T, Fliss T, Gary A, Goldy J, Grasso C, Groce EL, Gudsnuk K, Han W, Haradon Z, Hastings S, Helback O, Ho WV, Huang C, Johnson T, Jones DL, Juneau Z, Kenney J, Leibly M, Li S, Liang E, Loeffler H, Lusk NA, Madigan Z, Malloy J, Malone J, McCue R, Melchor J, Mich JK, Moosman S, Morin E, Naidoo R, Newman D, Ngo K, Nguyen K, Oster AL, Ouellette B, Oyama AA, Pena N, Pham T, Phillips E, Pom C, Potekhina L, Ransford S, Ray PL, Reding M, Rette DF, Reynoldson C, Rimorin C, Sigler AR, Rocha DB, Ronellenfitch K, Ruiz A, Sawyer L, Sevigny JP, Shapovalova NV, Shepard N, Shulga L, Soliman S, Staats B, Taormina MJ, Tieu M, Wang Y, Wilkes J, Wood T, Zhou T, Williford A, Dee N, Mollenkopf T, Ng L, Esposito L, Kalmbach BE, Yao S, Ariza J, Collman F, Mufti S, Smith K, Waters J, Ersing I, Patrick M, Zeng H, Lein ES, Kojima Y, Horwitz G, Owen SF, Levi BP, Daigle TL, Tasic B, Bakken TE, Ting JT. Neuron. 2025 May 21;113(10):1507-1524.e17. doi: 10.1016/j.neuron.2025.04.035. PubMed 40403704.
Backbone
  Vector backbone: rAAV
  Vector type: AAV
Growth in bacteria
  Bacterial resistance: Ampicillin, 100 μg/mL
  Growth temperature: 30°C
  Growth strain: NEB Stable
  Copy number: High Copy
Gene/Insert
  Gene/Insert name: SYFP2-P2A-3XFLAG-10aa-H2B
  Species: Synthetic
  Cloning method: Restriction Enzyme; 5′ cloning site unknown (unknown if destroyed)
Terms and licenses: Academic/Nonprofit Terms; Industry Terms: Not Available to Industry
Depositor comments: Allen Institute plasmid alias: CN5049 . This work supported by NIH BRAIN Initiative grant UF1MH128339.
How to cite: AiP15049 - pAAV-AiE1425m-minBG-SYFP2-P2A-3XFLAG-10aa-H2B-WPRE3-BGHpA (Alias: CN5049) was a gift from Allen Institute for Brain Science & Jonathan Ting (Addgene plasmid # 224191 ; http://n2t.net/addgene:224191 ; RRID:Addgene_224191)
